>Addgene plasmid #106430 | AAV-nEF-dCas9 | addgene full sequence | sequence record 203663 | Addgene NGS Result
CCTGCAGGCAGCTGCGCGCTCGCTCGCTCACTGAGGCCGCCCGGGCGTCGGGCGACCTTTGGTCGCCCGG
CCTCAGTGAGCGAGCGAGCGCGCAGAGAGGGAGTGGCCAACTCCATCACTAGGGGTTCCTGCGGCCTCTA
GAAAGGATCTGCGATCGCTCCGGTGCCCGTCAGTGGGCAGAGCGCACATCGCCCACAGTCCCCGAGAAGT
TGGGGGGAGGGGTCGGCAATTGAACGGGTGCCTAGAGAAGGTGGCGCGGGGTAAACTGGGAAAGTGATGT
CGTGTACTGGCTCCGCCTTTTTCCCGAGGGTGGGGGAGAACCGTATATAAGTGCAGTAGTCGCCGTGAAC
GTTCTTTTTCGCAACGGGTTTGCCGCCAGAACACAGCTGAAGCTTCGAGGGGCTCGCATCTCTCCTTCAC
GCGCCCGCCGCCCTACCTGAGGCCGCCATCCACGCCGGTTGAGTCGCGTTCTGCCGCCTCCCGCCTGTGG
TGCCTCCTGAACTGCGTCCGCCGTCTAGGTAAGTTTAAAGCTCAGGTCGAGACCGGGCCTTTGTCCGGCG
CTCCCTTGGAGCCTACCTAGACTCAGCCGGCTCTCCACGCTTTGCCTGACCCTGCTTGCTCAACTCTACG
TCTTTGTTTCGTTTTCTGTTCTGCGCCGTTACAGATCCAAGCTGTGACCGGCGCCTACACCGGTGCCACC
ATGTACCCATACGATGTTCCAGATTACGCTTCGCCGAAGAAAAAGCGCAAGGTCGAAGCGTCCGACAAGA
AGTACTCCATTGGGCTCGCTATCGGCACAAACAGCGTCGGCTGGGCCGTCATTACGGACGAGTACAAGGT
GCCGAGCAAAAAATTCAAAGTTCTGGGCAATACCGATCGCCACAGCATAAAGAAGAACCTCATTGGCGCC
CTCCTGTTCGACTCCGGGGAGACGGCCGAAGCCACGCGGCTCAAAAGAACAGCACGGCGCAGATATACCC
GCAGAAAGAATCGGATCTGCTACCTGCAGGAGATCTTTAGTAATGAGATGGCTAAGGTGGATGACTCTTT
CTTCCATAGGCTGGAGGAGTCCTTTTTGGTGGAGGAGGATAAAAAGCACGAGCGCCACCCAATCTTTGGC
AATATCGTGGACGAGGTGGCGTACCATGAAAAGTACCCAACCATATATCATCTGAGGAAGAAGCTTGTAG
ACAGTACTGATAAGGCTGACTTGCGGTTGATCTATCTCGCGCTGGCGCATATGATCAAATTTCGGGGACA
CTTCCTCATCGAGGGGGACCTGAACCCAGACAACAGCGATGTCGACAAACTCTTTATCCAACTGGTTCAG
ACTTACAATCAGCTTTTCGAAGAGAACCCGATCAACGCATCCGGAGTTGACGCCAAAGCAATCCTGAGCG
CTAGGCTGTCCAAATCCCGGCGGCTCGAAAACCTCATCGCACAGCTCCCTGGGGAGAAGAAGAACGGCCT
GTTTGGTAATCTTATCGCCCTGTCACTCGGGCTGACCCCCAACTTTAAATCTAACTTCGACCTGGCCGAA
GATGCCAAGCTTCAACTGAGCAAAGACACCTACGATGATGATCTCGACAATCTGCTGGCCCAGATCGGCG
ACCAGTACGCAGACCTTTTTTTGGCGGCAAAGAACCTGTCAGACGCCATTCTGCTGAGTGATATTCTGCG
AGTGAACACGGAGATCACCAAAGCTCCGCTGAGCGCTAGTATGATCAAGCGCTATGATGAGCACCACCAA
GACTTGACTTTGCTGAAGGCCCTTGTCAGACAGCAACTGCCTGAGAAGTACAAGGAAATTTTCTTCGATC
AGTCTAAAAATGGCTACGCCGGATACATTGACGGCGGAGCAAGCCAGGAGGAATTTTACAAATTTATTAA
GCCCATCTTGGAAAAAATGGACGGCACCGAGGAGCTGCTGGTAAAGCTTAACAGAGAAGATCTGTTGCGC
AAACAGCGCACTTTCGACAATGGAAGCATCCCCCACCAGATTCACCTGGGCGAACTGCACGCTATCCTCA
GGCGGCAAGAGGATTTCTACCCCTTTTTGAAAGATAACAGGGAAAAGATTGAGAAAATCCTCACATTTCG
GATACCCTACTATGTAGGCCCCCTCGCCCGGGGAAATTCCAGATTCGCGTGGATGACTCGCAAATCAGAA
GAGACCATCACTCCCTGGAACTTCGAGGAAGTCGTGGATAAGGGGGCCTCTGCCCAGTCCTTCATCGAAA
GGATGACTAACTTTGATAAAAATCTGCCTAACGAAAAGGTGCTTCCTAAACACTCTCTGCTGTACGAGTA
CTTCACAGTTTATAACGAGCTCACCAAGGTCAAATACGTCACAGAAGGGATGAGAAAGCCAGCATTCCTG
TCTGGAGAGCAGAAGAAAGCTATCGTGGACCTCCTCTTCAAGACGAACCGGAAAGTTACCGTGAAACAGC
TCAAAGAAGACTATTTCAAAAAGATTGAATGTTTCGACTCTGTTGAAATCAGCGGAGTGGAGGATCGCTT
CAACGCATCCCTGGGAACGTATCACGATCTCCTGAAAATCATTAAAGACAAGGACTTCCTGGACAATGAG
GAGAACGAGGACATTCTTGAGGACATTGTCCTCACCCTTACGTTGTTTGAAGATAGGGAGATGATTGAAG
AACGCTTGAAAACTTACGCTCATCTCTTCGACGACAAAGTCATGAAACAGCTCAAGAGGCGCCGATATAC
AGGATGGGGGCGGCTGTCAAGAAAACTGATCAATGGGATCCGAGACAAGCAGAGTGGAAAGACAATCCTG
GATTTTCTTAAGTCCGATGGATTTGCCAACCGGAACTTCATGCAGTTGATCCATGATGACTCTCTCACCT
TTAAGGAGGACATCCAGAAAGCACAAGTTTCTGGCCAGGGGGACAGTCTTCACGAGCACATCGCTAATCT
TGCAGGTAGCCCAGCTATCAAAAAGGGAATACTGCAGACCGTTAAGGTCGTGGATGAACTCGTCAAAGTA
ATGGGAAGGCATAAGCCCGAGAATATCGTTATCGAGATGGCCCGAGAGAACCAAACTACCCAGAAGGGAC
AGAAGAACAGTAGGGAAAGGATGAAGAGGATTGAAGAGGGTATAAAAGAACTGGGGTCCCAAATCCTTAA
GGAACACCCAGTTGAAAACACCCAGCTTCAGAATGAGAAGCTCTACCTGTACTACCTGCAGAACGGCAGG
GACATGTACGTGGATCAGGAACTGGACATCAATCGGCTCTCCGACTACGACGTGGCTGCTATCGTGCCCC
AGTCTTTTCTCAAAGATGATTCTATTGATAATAAAGTGTTGACAAGATCCGATAAAGCTAGAGGGAAGAG
TGATAACGTCCCCTCAGAAGAAGTTGTCAAGAAAATGAAAAATTATTGGCGGCAGCTGCTGAACGCCAAA
CTGATCACACAACGGAAGTTCGATAATCTGACTAAGGCTGAACGAGGTGGCCTGTCTGAGTTGGATAAAG
CCGGCTTCATCAAAAGGCAGCTTGTTGAGACACGCCAGATCACCAAGCACGTGGCCCAAATTCTCGATTC
ACGCATGAACACCAAGTACGATGAAAATGACAAACTGATTCGAGAGGTGAAAGTTATTACTCTGAAGTCT
AAGCTGGTCTCAGATTTCAGAAAGGACTTTCAGTTTTATAAGGTGAGAGAGATCAACAATTACCACCATG
CGCATGATGCCTACCTGAATGCAGTGGTAGGCACTGCACTTATCAAAAAATATCCCAAGCTTGAATCTGA
ATTTGTTTACGGAGACTATAAAGTGTACGATGTTAGGAAAATGATCGCAAAGTCTGAGCAGGAAATAGGC
AAGGCCACCGCTAAGTACTTCTTTTACAGCAATATTATGAATTTTTTCAAGACCGAGATTACACTGGCCA
ATGGAGAGATTCGGAAGCGACCACTTATCGAAACAAACGGAGAAACAGGAGAAATCGTGTGGGACAAGGG
TAGGGATTTCGCGACAGTCCGGAAGGTCCTGTCCATGCCGCAGGTGAACATCGTTAAAAAGACCGAAGTA
CAGACCGGAGGCTTCTCCAAGGAAAGTATCCTCCCGAAAAGGAACAGCGACAAGCTGATCGCACGCAAAA
AAGATTGGGACCCCAAGAAATACGGCGGATTCGATTCTCCTACAGTCGCTTACAGTGTACTGGTTGTGGC
CAAAGTGGAGAAAGGGAAGTCTAAAAAACTCAAAAGCGTCAAGGAACTGCTGGGCATCACAATCATGGAG
CGATCAAGCTTCGAAAAAAACCCCATCGACTTTCTCGAGGCGAAAGGATATAAAGAGGTCAAAAAAGACC
TCATCATTAAGCTTCCCAAGTACTCTCTCTTTGAGCTTGAAAACGGCCGGAAACGAATGCTCGCTAGTGC
GGGCGAGCTGCAGAAAGGTAACGAGCTGGCACTGCCCTCTAAATACGTTAATTTCTTGTATCTGGCCAGC
CACTATGAAAAGCTCAAAGGGTCTCCCGAAGATAATGAGCAGAAGCAGCTGTTCGTGGAACAACACAAAC
ACTACCTTGATGAGATCATCGAGCAAATAAGCGAATTCTCCAAAAGAGTGATCCTCGCCGACGCTAACCT
CGATAAGGTGCTTTCTGCTTACAATAAGCACAGGGATAAGCCCATCAGGGAGCAGGCAGAAAACATTATC
CACTTGTTTACTCTGACCAACTTGGGCGCGCCTGCAGCCTTCAAGTACTTCGACACCACCATAGACAGAA
AGCGGTACACCTCTACAAAGGAGGTCCTGGACGCCACACTGATTCATCAGTCAATTACGGGGCTCTATGA
AACAAGAATCGACCTCTCTCAGCTCGGTGGAGACAGCCCCAAGAAGAAGAGAAAGGTGGAGGCCAGCTAA
GAATTCAATAAAAGATCTTTATTTTCATTAGATCTGTGTGTTGGTTTTTTGTGTGCGGCCGCAGGAACCC
CTAGTGATGGAGTTGGCCACTCCCTCTCTGCGCGCTCGCTCGCTCACTGAGGCCGGGCGACCAAAGGTCG
CCCGACGCCCGGGCTTTGCCCGGGCGGCCTCAGTGAGCGAGCGAGCGCGCAGCTGCCTGCAGGGGCGCCT
GATGCGGTATTTTCTCCTTACGCATCTGTGCGGTATTTCACACCGCATA
[95 nt withheld, positions 5160-5254]
T
[46 nt withheld, positions 5256-5301]
C
[141 nt withheld, positions 5303-5443]
CCTTTGACGTTGGAGTCCACGTTCTTT
[37 nt withheld, positions 5471-5507]
ACTCTATCTCGGGCTATTCTTTTGATTTATAAGGGATTTTGCCGATTTCGGTCTATTGGTTAAAAAATGA
GCTGATTTAACAAAAATTTAACGCGAATTTTAACAAAATATTAACGTTTACAATTTTATGGTGCACTCTC
AGTACAATCTGCTCTGATGCCGCATAGTTAAGCCAGCCCCGACACCCGCCAACACCCGCTGACGCGCCCT
GACGGGCTTGTCTGCTCCCGGCATCCGCTTACAGACAAGCTGTGACCGTCTCCGGGAGCTGCATGTGTCA
GAGGTTTTCACCGTCATCACCGAAACGCGCGAGACGAAAGGGCCTCGTGATACGCCTATTTTTATAGGTT
AATGTCATGATAATAATGGTTTCTTAGACGTCAGGTGGCACTTTTCGGGGAAATGTGCGCGGAACCCCTA
TTTGTTTATTTTTCTAAATACATTCAAATATGTATCCGCTCATGAGACAATAACCCTGATAAATGCTTCA
ATAATATTGAAAAAGGAAGAGTATGAGTATTCAACATTTCCGTGTCGCCCTTATTCCCTTTTTTGCGGCA
TTTTGCCTTCCTGTTTTTGCTCACCCAGAAACGCTGGTGAAAGTAAAAGATGCTGAAGATCAGTTGGGTG
CACGAGTGGGTTACATCGAACTGGATCTCAACAGCGGTAAGATCCTTGAGAGTTTTCGCCCCGAAGAACG
TTTTCCAATGATGAGCACTTTTAAAGTTCTGCTATGTGGCGCGGTATTATCCCGTATTGACGCCGGGCAA
GAGCAACTCGGTCGCCGCATACACTATTCTCAGAATGACTTGGTTGAGTACTCACCAGTCACAGAAAAGC
ATCTTACGGATGGCATGACAGTAAGAGAATTATGCAGTGCTGCCATAACCATGAGTGATAACACTGCGGC
CAACTTACTTCTGACAACGATCGGAGGACCGAAGGAGCTAACCGCTTTTTTGCACAACATGGGGGATCAT
GTAACTCGCCTTGATCGTTGGGAACCGGAGCTGAATGAAGCCATACCAAACGACGAGCGTGACACCACGA
TGCCTGTAGCAATGGCAACAACGTTGCGCAAACTATTAACTGGCGAACTACTTACTCTAGCTTCCCGGCA
ACAATTAATAGACTGGATGGAGGCGGATAAAGTTGCAGGACCACTTCTGCGCTCGGCCCTTCCGGCTGGC
TGGTTTATTGCTGATAAATCTGGAGCCGGTGAGCGTGGAAGCCGCGGTATCATTGCAGCACTGGGGCCAG
ATGGTAAGCCCTCCCGTATCGTAGTTATCTACACGACGGGGAGTCAGGCAACTATGGATGAACGAAATAG
ACAGATCGCTGAGATAGGTGCCTCACTGATTAAGCATTGGTAACTGTCAGACCAAGTTTACTCATATATA
CTTTAGATTGATTTAAAACTTCATTTTTAATTTAAAAGGATCTAGGTGAAGATCCTTTTTGATAATCTCA
TGACCAAAATCCCTTAACGTGAGTTTTCGTTCCACTGAGCGTCAGACCCCGTAGAAAAGATCAAAGGATC
TTCTTGAGATCCTTTTTTTCTGCGCGTAATCTGCTGCTTGCAAACAAAAAAACCACCGCTACCAGCGGTG
GTTTGTTTGCCGGATCAAGAGCTACCAACTCTTTTTCCGAAGGTAACTGGCTTCAGCAGAGCGCAGATAC
CAAATACTGTTCTTCTAGTGTAGCCGTAGTTAGGCCACCACTTCAAGAACTCTGTAGCACCGCCTACATA
CCTCGCTCTGCTAATCCTGTTACCAGTGGCTGCTGCCAGTGGCGATAAGTCGTGTCTTACCGGGTTGGAC
TCAAGACGATAGTTACCGGATAAGGCGCAGCGGTCGGGCTGAACGGGGGGTTCGTGCACACAGCCCAGCT
TGGAGCGAACGACCTACACCGAACTGAGATACCTACAGCGTGAGCTATGAGAAAGCGCCACGCTTCCCGA
AGGGAGAAAGGCGGACAGGTATCCGGTAAGCGGCAGGGTCGGAACAGGAGAGCGCACGAGGGAGCTTCCA
GGGGGAAACGCCTGGTATCTTTATAGTCCTGTCGGGTTTCGCCACCTCTGACTTGAGCGTCGATTTTTGT
GATGCTCGTCAGGGGGGCGGAGCCTATGGAAAAACGCCAGCAACGCGGCCTTTTTACGGTTCCTGGCCTT
TTGCTGGCCTTTTGCTCACATGT
Features (pLannotate 1.2.2; 15 found; start..end, strand, type, name):
     12..39      +  repeat_region  AAV2 ITR (fragment): inverted terminal repeat of adeno-associated virus serotype 2 inverted
     68..95      +  repeat_region  AAV2 ITR (fragment): inverted terminal repeat of adeno-associated virus serotype 2 inverted
    175..386     +  promoter       EF-1α core promoter: core promoter for human elongation factor EF-1α
    399..667     +  LTR            5' LTR (truncated): truncated 5' long terminal repeat (LTR) from human T-cell leukemia virus (HTLV) type 1
    704..731     +  CDS            3xHA (fragment): three tandem HA epitope tags
    764..4864    +  CDS            Cas9m4: catalytically dead mutant of the Cas9 endonuclease from the Streptococcus pyogenes Type II CRISPR/Cas system RNA-guided DNA-binding protein that lacks endonuclease activity due to the mutations D10A, D839A, H840A, and N863A (Mali et al., 2013)
   4907..4955    +  polyA_signal   poly(A) signal: synthetic polyadenylation signal
   4963..5103    +  repeat_region  AAV2 ITR: inverted terminal repeat of adeno-associated virus serotype 2 inverted
   5108..5159    -  misc_feature   bom (fragment): basis of mobility region from pBR322
   5178..5633    +  rep_origin     f1 ori (sequence partly withheld): f1 bacteriophage origin of replication; arrow indicates direction of (+) strand synthesis
   5634..5683    -  misc_feature   bom (fragment): basis of mobility region from pBR322
   5785..5820    -  CDS            rop (fragment): Rop protein, which maintains plasmids at low copy number; rop
   5915..6019    +  promoter       AmpR promoter: bla
   6020..6880    +  CDS            AmpR: β-lactamase; bla; confers resistance to ampicillin, carbenicillin, and related antibiotics
   7051..7639    +  rep_origin     ori: high-copy-number ColE1/pMB1/pBR322/pUC origin of replication
