[The description below was written by a language model from this plasmid's Addgene catalogue record and pLannotate feature annotations shown in this document.]
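Description:
AAV-nEF-dCas9 is an adeno-associated virus transfer plasmid (about 7.7 kb) built on the PX551 AAV backbone for mammalian expression of catalytically dead Streptococcus pyogenes Cas9. It is maintained in bacteria through a high-copy ColE1/pUC-type origin and an ampicillin resistance gene (β-lactamase with its own promoter), and it also carries an f1 phage origin. The expression cassette lies between AAV2 inverted terminal repeats, the cis elements needed for replication and packaging of the intervening DNA into AAV particles. The automated annotation finds a complete ITR on the 3′ side but only short ITR fragments on the 5′ side, which may reflect the difficulty of sequencing and annotating these repeats. The use of a recombination-deficient host strain is consistent with the known instability of ITRs.

The payload is driven by the promoter the record calls nEF, which the feature table resolves as the human EF-1α core promoter followed by a truncated HTLV-1 5′ LTR segment. This is a compact hybrid arrangement suited to the limited cargo capacity of AAV. Downstream is the dCas9 coding sequence, carrying an N-terminal HA epitope and nuclear localization signal and a second NLS at the C terminus, and terminated by a short synthetic polyadenylation signal. The annotation matches the coding sequence to the Cas9m4 variant (D10A, D839A, H840A, N863A), an RNA-guided DNA-binding protein without nuclease activity. No guide RNA cassette or effector domain is annotated, so these components would have to be supplied separately. The associated publication concerns in vivo target gene activation by CRISPR/Cas9-based trans-epigenetic modulation, indicating use as the dCas9-delivering AAV component in such experiments.
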