Addgene plasmid #106430: AAV-nEF-dCas9
Purpose: Expresses SpdCas9 from the nEF promoter in AAV backbone
Depositing lab: Juan Belmonte. Depositing organization: Salk Institute for Biological Studies. Publication: In Vivo Target Gene Activation via CRISPR/Cas9-Mediated Trans-epigenetic Modulation. Liao HK, Hatanaka F, Araoka T, Reddy P, Wu MZ, Sui Y, Yamauchi T, Sakurai M, O'Keefe DD, Nunez-Delicado E, Guillen P, Campistol JM, Wu CJ, Lu LF, Esteban CR, Izpisua Belmonte JC. Cell. 2017 Dec 14;171(7):1495-1507.e15. doi: 10.1016/j.cell.2017.10.025. Epub 2017 Dec 7. PubMed 29224783.
Backbone
  Vector backbone: AAV
  Backbone manufacturer: PX551
  Vector type: Mammalian Expression, AAV, CRISPR
Growth in bacteria
  Bacterial resistance: Ampicillin, 100 μg/mL
  Growth temperature: 30°C
  Growth strain: NEB Stable
  Copy number: High Copy
Gene/Insert
  Gene/Insert name: nEF-dCas9 (alt name: nEF-SpdCas9)
  Promoter: nEF
  Tag / fusion protein: HA-NLS (N terminal on insert); NLS (C terminal on insert)
  Cloning method: Ligation Independent Cloning
  Sequencing primers: 5′ unknown
Terms and licenses: Academic/Nonprofit Terms; Industry Terms: Not Available to Industry
How to cite: AAV-nEF-dCas9 was a gift from Juan Belmonte (Addgene plasmid # 106430 ; http://n2t.net/addgene:106430 ; RRID:Addgene_106430)
